Addgene plasmid #36810: TAL2407
Depositing lab: Keith Joung. Depositing organization: Massachusetts General Hospital. Publication: FLASH assembly of TALENs for high-throughput genome editing. Reyon D, Tsai SQ, Khayter C, Foden JA, Sander JD, Joung JK. Nat Biotechnol. 2012 Apr 8. doi: 10.1038/nbt.2170. PubMed 22484455.
Backbone
  Vector backbone: JDS70
  Backbone manufacturer: Joung lab (Addgene Plasmid # 32285)
  Backbone size w/o insert (bp): 6447
  Vector type: Mammalian, T7 for in vitro mRNA synthesis
Growth in bacteria
  Bacterial resistance: Ampicillin, 100 μg/mL
  Growth temperature: 37°C
  Growth strain: XL1 Blue
  Copy number: High Copy
Gene/Insert
  Gene/Insert name: JAK2-TALEN_Right (alt name: JAK2)
  Species: H. sapiens (human)
  Insert size (bp): 1640
  Entrez Gene: Jak2 (a.k.a. Fd17)
  Promoter: CMV
  Tag / fusion protein: 3X Flag (N terminal on backbone); WT FOKI (C terminal on backbone)
  Cloning method: Restriction Enzyme; 5′ cloning site BsmBI (destroyed during cloning); 3′ cloning site BsmBI (destroyed during cloning)
  Sequencing primers: 5′ CMV-F; 3′ BGH-rev
Terms and licenses: Academic/Nonprofit Terms; Industry Terms: Not Available to Industry
Depositor comments: Target binding site: TCCATTTCTGTCATCGTA It is strongly recommended that users perform a diagnostic digest to verify this plasmid prior to use. For example, a double digest of the plasmid with BamHI and KpnI should result in two bands at 2.2kb and 5.9kb.
How to cite: TAL2407 was a gift from Keith Joung (Addgene plasmid # 36810 ; http://n2t.net/addgene:36810 ; RRID:Addgene_36810)
