[The description below was written by a language model from this plasmid's Addgene catalogue record.]
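Description:
TAL2407 is a mammalian expression plasmid encoding the right-hand monomer of a TALEN pair directed against the human JAK2 gene. It is built on the JDS70 backbone (about 6.4 kb without insert), one of a set of TALEN receiver vectors. The backbone supplies the invariant parts of the nuclease, and a custom array of TAL effector repeats is dropped in between them. Here the roughly 1.6 kb repeat array was inserted through BsmBI sites, which were destroyed in the process, as is typical of type IIS cloning. The plasmid is a high-copy construct maintained in E. coli under ampicillin selection. The record does not give a feature table, so details such as the origin of replication or the polyadenylation signal are not explicitly stated, although the listed BGH reverse sequencing primer suggests a BGH terminator region downstream of the coding sequence.

Expression is driven by the CMV promoter for transfection into mammalian cells. The vector type also notes a T7 promoter, which allows in vitro transcription of TALEN mRNA, for example for direct delivery as RNA. The encoded protein carries an N-terminal 3X FLAG tag from the backbone for detection, followed by the JAK2-specific TAL repeat domain, and ends in a C-terminal wild-type FokI nuclease domain. Because FokI cleaves only as a dimer, this construct is meant to be used with a matching left-hand JAK2 TALEN. The two monomers bind flanking half-sites and together make a double-strand break in the intervening spacer, enabling targeted mutagenesis or editing at the JAK2 locus. The array was produced as part of a high-throughput FLASH assembly effort. The depositor recommends a diagnostic restriction digest to confirm the plasmid before use.
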