>Addgene plasmid #36810 | TAL2407 | depositor partial sequence | sequence record 46003 | TAL2407 sequence 1640 bps
GAACCTGACCCCAGACCAGGTAGTCGCAATCGCGTCACATGACGGGGGAAAGCAAGCCCTGGAAACCGTG
CAAAGGTTGTTGCCGGTCCTTTGTCAAGACCACGGCCTTACACCGGAGCAAGTCGTGGCCATTGCATCCC
ACGACGGTGGCAAACAGGCTCTTGAGACGGTTCAGAGACTTCTCCCAGTTCTCTGTCAAGCCCACGGGCT
GACTCCCGATCAAGTTGTAGCGATTGCGTCGAACATTGGAGGGAAACAAGCATTGGAGACTGTCCAACGG
CTCCTTCCCGTGTTGTGTCAAGCCCACGGTTTGACGCCTGCACAAGTGGTCGCCATCGCCTCGAATGGCG
GCGGTAAGCAGGCGCTGGAAACAGTACAGCGCCTGCTGCCTGTACTGTGCCAGGATCATGGACTGACCCC
AGACCAGGTAGTCGCAATCGCGTCAAACGGAGGGGGAAAGCAAGCCCTGGAAACCGTGCAAAGGTTGTTG
CCGGTCCTTTGTCAAGACCACGGCCTTACACCGGAGCAAGTCGTGGCCATTGCAAGCAATGGGGGTGGCA
AACAGGCTCTTGAGACGGTTCAGAGACTTCTCCCAGTTCTCTGTCAAGCCCACGGGCTGACTCCCGATCA
AGTTGTAGCGATTGCGTCGCATGACGGAGGGAAACAAGCATTGGAGACTGTCCAACGGCTCCTTCCCGTG
TTGTGTCAAGCCCACGGTTTGACGCCTGCACAAGTGGTCGCCATCGCCTCGAATGGCGGCGGTAAGCAGG
CGCTGGAAACAGTACAGCGCCTGCTGCCTGTACTGTGCCAGGATCATGGACTGACCCCAGACCAGGTAGT
CGCAATCGCGAACAATAATGGGGGAAAGCAAGCCCTGGAAACCGTGCAAAGGTTGTTGCCGGTCCTTTGT
CAAGACCACGGCCTTACACCGGAGCAAGTCGTGGCCATTGCAAGCAATGGGGGTGGCAAACAGGCTCTTG
AGACGGTTCAGAGACTTCTCCCAGTTCTCTGTCAAGCCCACGGGCTGACTCCCGATCAAGTTGTAGCGAT
TGCGTCGCATGACGGAGGGAAACAAGCATTGGAGACTGTCCAACGGCTCCTTCCCGTGTTGTGTCAAGCC
CACGGTTTGACGCCTGCACAAGTGGTCGCCATCGCCTCCAATATTGGCGGTAAGCAGGCGCTGGAAACAG
TACAGCGCCTGCTGCCTGTACTGTGCCAGGATCATGGACTGACCCCAGACCAGGTAGTCGCAATCGCGTC
AAACGGAGGGGGAAAGCAAGCCCTGGAAACCGTGCAAAGGTTGTTGCCGGTCCTTTGTCAAGACCACGGC
CTTACACCGGAGCAAGTCGTGGCCATTGCATCCCACGACGGTGGCAAACAGGCTCTTGAGACGGTTCAGA
GACTTCTCCCAGTTCTCTGTCAAGCCCACGGGCTGACTCCCGATCAAGTTGTAGCGATTGCGAATAACAA
TGGAGGGAAACAAGCATTGGAGACTGTCCAACGGCTCCTTCCCGTGTTGTGTCAAGCCCACGGTTTGACG
CCTGCACAAGTGGTCGCCATCGCCTCGAATGGCGGCGGTAAGCAGGCGCTGGAAACAGTACAGCGCCTGC
TGCCTGTACTGTGCCAGGATCATGGACTGA
