>Addgene plasmid #36810 | TAL2407 | addgene partial sequence | sequence record 48065 | CMV-F 5'-CGCAAATGGGCGGTAGGCGTG-3'
AGCAGAGCTCTCTGGCTAACTAGAGAACCCACTGCTTACTGGCTTATCGAAATTAATACGACTCACTATA
GGGAGACCCAAGCTGGCTAGCACCATGGACTACAAAGACCATGACGGTGATTATAAAGATCATGACATCG
ATTACAAGGATGACGATGACAAGATGGCCCCCAAGAAGAAGAGGAAGGTGGGCATTCACCGCGGGGTACC
TATGGTGGACTTGAGGACACTCGGTTATTCGCAACAGCAACAGGAGAAAATCAAGCCTAAGGTCAGGAGC
ACCGTCGCGCAACACCACGAGGCGCTTGTGGGGCATGGCTTCACTCATGCGCATATTGTCGCGCTTTCAC
AGCACCCTGCGGCGCTTGGGACGGTGGCTGTCAAATACCAAGATATGATTGCGGCCCTGCCCGAAGCCAC
GCACGAGGCAATTGTAGGGGTCGGTAAACAGTGGTCGGGAGCGCGAGCACTTGAGGCGCTGCTGACTGTG
GCGGGTGAGCTTAGGGGGCCTCCGCTCCAGCTCGACACCGGGCAGCTGCTGAAGATCGCGAAGAGAGGGG
GAGTAACAGCGGTAGAGGCAGTGCACGCCTGGCGCAATGCGCTCACCGGGGCCCCCTTGAACCTGACCCC
AGACCAGGTAGTCGCAATCGCGTCACATGACGGGGGAAAGCAAGCCCTGGAAACCGTGCAAAGGTTGTTG
CCGGTCCTTTGTCAAGACCACGGCCTTACACCGGAGCAAGTCGTGGCCATTGCATCCCACGACGGTGGCA
AACAGGCTCTTGAGACGGTTCAGAGACTTCTCCCAGTTCTCTGTCAA
