>Addgene plasmid #36810 | TAL2407 | addgene partial sequence | sequence record 48066 | JDS-TALEN-F 5'-TAGGGGTCGGTAAACAGTGG-3'
GCGCTGCTGACTGTGGCGGGTGAGCTTAGGGGGCCTCCGCTCCAGCTCGACACCGGGCAGCTGCTGAAGA
TCGCGAAGAGAGGGGGAGTAACAGCGGTAGAGGCAGTGCACGCCTGGCGCAATGCGCTCACCGGGGCCCC
CTTGAACCTGACCCCAGACCAGGTAGTCGCAATCGCGTCACATGACGGGGGAAAGCAAGCCCTGGAAACC
GTGCAAAGGTTGTTGCCGGTCCTTTGTCAAGACCACGGCCTTACACCGGAGCAAGTCGTGGCCATTGCAT
CCCACGACGGTGGCAAACAGGCTCTTGAGACGGTTCAGAGACTTCTCCCAGTTCTCTGTCAAGCCCACGG
GCTGACTCCCGATCAAGTTGTAGCGATTGCGTCGAACATTGGAGGGAAACAAGCATTGGAGACTGTCCAA
CGGCTCCTTCCCGTGTTGTGTCAAGCCCACGGTTTGACGCCTGCACAAGTGGTCGCCATCGCCTCGAATG
GCGGCGGTAAGCAGGCGCTGGAAACAGTACAGCGCCTGCTGCCTGTACTGTGCCAGGATCATGGACTGAC
CCCAGACCAGGTAGTCGCAATCGCGTCAAACGGAGGGGGAAAGCAAGCCCTGGAAACCGTGCAAAGGTTG
TTGCCGGTCCTTTGTCAAGACCACGGCCTTACACCGGAGCAAGTCGTGGCCATTGCAAGCAATGGGGGTG
GCAAACAGGCTCTTGAGACGGTTCAGAGACTTCTCCCAGTTCTCTGTCAAGCCCACGGGCTGACTCCCGA
TCAAGTTGTAGCGATTGCGTCGCATGACGGAGGGAAACAAGCATTGGAGACTGTCCAACGGCTCCTTCCC
GTGTTGTGTCAAGCCCACGGTTTGACGCCTGCACAAGTGGTCGCCATCGCCTCGAATGGCGGCGGTAAGC
AGGCGCTGGAAACAGTACAGCGC
